>Addgene plasmid #50352 | pET28a-PACT | depositor full sequence | sequence record 75135 | pET28a-PACT sequence 6349 bps
TGGCGAATGGG
[124 nt withheld, positions 12-135]
C
[91 nt withheld, positions 137-227]
A
[49 nt withheld, positions 229-277]
CCTTTGACGTTGGAGTCCACGTTCTTT
[37 nt withheld, positions 305-341]
ACCCTATCTCGGTCTATTCTTTTGATTTATAAGGGATTTTGCCGATTTCGGCCTATTGGTTAAAAAATGA
GCTGATTTAACAAAAATTTAACGCGAATTTTAACAAAATATTAACGTTTACAATTTCAGGTGGCACTTTT
CGGGGAAATGTGCGCGGAACCCCTATTTGTTTATTTTTCTAAATACATTCAAATATGTATCCGCTCATGA
ATTAATTCTTAGAAAAACTCATCGAGCATCAAATGAAACTGCAATTTATTCATATCAGGATTATCAATAC
CATATTTTTGAAAAAGCCGTTTCTGTAATGAAGGAGAAAACTCACCGAGGCAGTTCCATAGGATGGCAAG
ATCCTGGTATCGGTCTGCGATTCCGACTCGTCCAACATCAATACAACCTATTAATTTCCCCTCGTCAAAA
ATAAGGTTATCAAGTGAGAAATCACCATGAGTGACGACTGAATCCGGTGAGAATGGCAAAAGTTTATGCA
TTTCTTTCCAGACTTGTTCAACAGGCCAGCCATTACGCTCGTCATCAAAATCACTCGCATCAACCAAACC
GTTATTCATTCGTGATTGCGCCTGAGCGAGACGAAATACGCGATCGCTGTTAAAAGGACAATTACAAACA
GGAATCGAATGCAACCGGCGCAGGAACACTGCCAGCGCATCAACAATATTTTCACCTGAATCAGGATATT
CTTCTAATACCTGGAATGCTGTTTTCCCGGGGATCGCAGTGGTGAGTAACCATGCATCATCAGGAGTACG
GATAAAATGCTTGATGGTCGGAAGAGGCATAAATTCCGTCAGCCAGTTTAGTCTGACCATCTCATCTGTA
ACATCATTGGCAACGCTACCTTTGCCATGTTTCAGAAACAACTCTGGCGCATCGGGCTTCCCATACAATC
GATAGATTGTCGCACCTGATTGCCCGACATTATCGCGAGCCCATTTATACCCATATAAATCAGCATCCAT
GTTGGAATTTAATCGCGGCCTAGAGCAAGACGTTTCCCGTTGAATATGGCTCATAACACCCCTTGTATTA
CTGTTTATGTAAGCAGACAGTTTTATTGTTCATGACCAAAATCCCTTAACGTGAGTTTTCGTTCCACTGA
GCGTCAGACCCCGTAGAAAAGATCAAAGGATCTTCTTGAGATCCTTTTTTTCTGCGCGTAATCTGCTGCT
TGCAAACAAAAAAACCACCGCTACCAGCGGTGGTTTGTTTGCCGGATCAAGAGCTACCAACTCTTTTTCC
GAAGGTAACTGGCTTCAGCAGAGCGCAGATACCAAATACTGTCCTTCTAGTGTAGCCGTAGTTAGGCCAC
CACTTCAAGAACTCTGTAGCACCGCCTACATACCTCGCTCTGCTAATCCTGTTACCAGTGGCTGCTGCCA
GTGGCGATAAGTCGTGTCTTACCGGGTTGGACTCAAGACGATAGTTACCGGATAAGGCGCAGCGGTCGGG
CTGAACGGGGGGTTCGTGCACACAGCCCAGCTTGGAGCGAACGACCTACACCGAACTGAGATACCTACAG
CGTGAGCTATGAGAAAGCGCCACGCTTCCCGAAGGGAGAAAGGCGGACAGGTATCCGGTAAGCGGCAGGG
TCGGAACAGGAGAGCGCACGAGGGAGCTTCCAGGGGGAAACGCCTGGTATCTTTATAGTCCTGTCGGGTT
TCGCCACCTCTGACTTGAGCGTCGATTTTTGTGATGCTCGTCAGGGGGGCGGAGCCTATGGAAAAACGCC
AGCAACGCGGCCTTTTTACGGTTCCTGGCCTTTTGCTGGCCTTTTGCTCACATGTTCTTTCCTGCGTTAT
CCCCTGATTCTGTGGATAACCGTATTACCGCCTTTGAGTGAGCTGATACCGCTCGCCGCAGCCGAACGAC
CGAGCGCAGCGAGTCAGTGAGCGAGGAAGCGGAAGAGCGCCTGATGCGGTATTTTCTCCTTACGCATCTG
TGCGGTATTTCACACCGCATATATGGTGCACTCTCAGTACAATCTGCTCTGATGCCGCATAGTTAAGCCA
GTATACACTCCGCTATCGCTACGTGACTGGGTCATGGCTGCGCCCCGACACCCGCCAACACCCGCTGACG
CGCCCTGACGGGCTTGTCTGCTCCCGGCATCCGCTTACAGACAAGCTGTGACCGTCTCCGGGAGCTGCAT
GTGTCAGAGGTTTTCACCGTCATCACCGAAACGCGCGAGGCAGCTGCGGTAAAGCTCATCAGCGTGGTCG
TGAAGCGATTCACAGATGTCTGCCTGTTCATCCGCGTCCAGCTCGTTGAGTTTCTCCAGAAGCGTTAATG
TCTGGCTTCTGATAAAGCGGGCCATGTTAAGGGCGGTTTTTTCCTGTTTGGTCACTGATGCCTCCGTGTA
AGGGGGATTTCTGTTCATGGGGGTAATGATACCGATGAAACGAGAGAGGATGCTCACGATACGGGTTACT
GATGATGAACATGCCCGGTTACTGGAACGTTGTGAGGGTAAACAACTGGCGGTATGGATGCGGCGGGACC
AGAGAAAAATCACTCAGGGTCAATGCCAGCGCTTCGTTAATACAGATGTAGGTGTTCCACAGGGTAGCCA
GCAGCATCCTGCGATGCAGATCCGGAACATAATGGTGCAGGGCGCTGACTTCCGCGTTTCCAGACTTTAC
GAAACACGGAAACCGAAGACCATTCATGTTGTTGCTCAGGTCGCAGACGTTTTGCAGCAGCAGTCGCTTC
ACGTTCGCTCGCGTATCGGTGATTCATTCTGCTAACCAGTAAGGCAACCCCGCCAGCCTAGCCGGGTCCT
CAACGACAGGAGCACGATCATGCGCACCCGTGGGGCCGCCATGCCGGCGATAATGGCCTGCTTCTCGCCG
AAACGTTTGGTGGCGGGACCAGTGACGAAGGCTTGAGCGAGGGCGTGCAAGATTCCGAATACCGCAAGCG
ACAGGCCGATCATCGTCGCGCTCCAGCGAAAGCGGTCCTCGCCGAAAATGACCCAGAGCGCTGCCGGCAC
CTGTCCTACGAGTTGCATGATAAAGAAGACAGTCATAAGTGCGGCGACGATAGTCATGCCCCGCGCCCAC
CGGAAGGAGCTGACTGGGTTGAAGGCTCTCAAGGGCATCGGTCGAGATCCCGGTGCCTAATGAGTGAGCT
AACTTACATTAATTGCGTTGCGCTCACTGCCCGCTTTCCAGTCGGGAAACCTGTCGTGCCAGCTGCATTA
ATGAATCGGCCAACGCGCGGGGAGAGGCGGTTTGCGTATTGGGCGCCAGGGTGGTTTTTCTTTTCACCAG
TGAGACGGGCAACAGCTGATTGCCCTTCACCGCCTGGCCCTGAGAGAGTTGCAGCAAGCGGTCCACGCTG
GTTTGCCCCAGCAGGCGAAAATCCTGTTTGATGGTGGTTAACGGCGGGATATAACATGAGCTGTCTTCGG
TATCGTCGTATCCCACTACCGAGATATCCGCACCAACGCGCAGCCCGGACTCGGTAATGGCGCGCATTGC
GCCCAGCGCCATCTGATCGTTGGCAACCAGCATCGCAGTGGGAACGATGCCCTCATTCAGCATTTGCATG
GTTTGTTGAAAACCGGACATGGCACTCCAGTCGCCTTCCCGTTCCGCTATCGGCTGAATTTGATTGCGAG
TGAGATATTTATGCCAGCCAGCCAGACGCAGACGCGCCGAGACAGAACTTAATGGGCCCGCTAACAGCGC
GATTTGCTGGTGACCCAATGCGACCAGATGCTCCACGCCCAGTCGCGTACCGTCTTCATGGGAGAAAATA
ATACTGTTGATGGGTGTCTGGTCAGAGACATCAAGAAATAACGCCGGAACATTAGTGCAGGCAGCTTCCA
CAGCAATGGCATCCTGGTCATCCAGCGGATAGTTAATGATCAGCCCACTGACGCGTTGCGCGAGAAGATT
GTGCACCGCCGCTTTACAGGCTTCGACGCCGCTTCGTTCTACCATCGACACCACCACGCTGGCACCCAGT
TGATCGGCGCGAGATTTAATCGCCGCGACAATTTGCGACGGCGCGTGCAGGGCCAGACTGGAGGTGGCAA
CGCCAATCAGCAACGACTGTTTGCCCGCCAGTTGTTGTGCCACGCGGTTGGGAATGTAATTCAGCTCCGC
CATCGCCGCTTCCACTTTTTCCCGCGTTTTCGCAGAAACGTGGCTGGCCTGGTTCACCACGCGGGAAACG
GTCTGATAAGAGACACCGGCATACTCTGCGACATCGTATAACGTTACTGGTTTCACATTCACCACCCTGA
ATTGACTCTCTTCCGGGCGCTATCATGCCATACCGCGAAAGGTTTTGCGCCATTCGATGGTGTCCGGGAT
CTCGACGCTCTCCCTTATGCGACTCCTGCATTAGGAAGCAGCCCAGTAGTAGGTTGAGGCCGTTGAGCAC
CGCCGCCGCAAGGAATGGTGCATGCAAGGAGATGGCGCCCAACAGTCCCCCGGCCACGGGGCCTGCCACC
ATACCCACGCCGAAACAAGCGCTCATGAGCCCGAAGTGGCGAGCCCGATCTTCCCCATCGGTGATGTCGG
CGATATAGGCGCCAGCAACCGCACCTGTGGCGCCGGTGATGCCGGCCACGATGCGTCCGGCGTAGAGGAT
CGAGATCTCGATCCCGCGAAATTAATACGACTCACTATAGGGGAATTGTGAGCGGATAACAATTCCCCTC
TAGAAATAATTTTGTTTAACTTTAAGAAGGAGATATACCATGGGCAGCAGCCATCATCATCATCATCACA
GCAGCGGCCTGGTGCCGCGCGGCAGCCATATGGCTAGCGGATCCATGTCCCAGAGCAGGCACCGCGCCGA
GGCCCCGCCGCTGGAGCGCGAGGACAGTGGGACCTTCAGTTTGGGGAAGATGATAACAGCTAAGCCAGGG
AAAACACCGATTCAGGTATTACACGAATACGGCATGAAGACCAAGAACATCCCAGTTTATGAATGTGAAA
GATCTGATGTGCAAATACACGTGCCCACTTTCACCTTCAGAGTAACCGTTGGTGACATAACCTGCACAGG
TGAAGGTACAAGTAAGAAGCTGGCGAAACATAGAGCTGCAGAGGCTGCCATAAACATTTTGAAAGCCAAT
GCAAGTATTTGCTTTGCAGTTCCTGACCCCTTAATGCCTGACCCTTCCAAGCAACCAAAGAACCAGCTTA
ATCCTATTGGTTCATTACAGGAATTGGCTATTCATCATGGCTGGAGACTTCCTGAATATACCCTTTCCCA
GGAGGGAGGACCTGCTCATAAGAGAGAATATACTACAATTTGCAGGCTAGAGTCATTTATGGAAACTGGA
AAGGGGGCATCAAAAAAGCAAGCCAAAAGGAATGCTGCTGAGAAATTTCTTGCCAAATTTAGTAATATTT
CTCCAGAGAACCACATTTCTTTAACAAATGTAGTAGGACATTCTTTAGGATGTACTTGGCATTCCTTGAG
GAATTCTCCTGGTGAAAAGATCAACTTACTGAAAAGAAGCCTCCTTAGTATTCCAAATACAGATTACATC
CAGCTGCTTAGTGAAATTGCCAAGGAACAAGGTTTTAATATAACATATTTGGATATAGATGAACTGAGCG
CCAATGGACAATATCAATGTCTTGCTGAACTGTCCACCAGCCCCATCACAGTCTGTCATGGCTCCGGTAT
CTCCTGTGGCAATGCACAAAGTGATGCAGCTCACAATGCTTTGCAGTATTTAAAGATAATAGCAGAAAGA
AAGGTCGACGCGGCCGCTGCAAGCTCCTCGAGCATGCATCTAGAGGGCCCGCGGTTCGAACAAAAACTCA
TCTCAGAAGAGGATCTGTGAAAGCTTGCGGCCGCACTCGAGCACCACCACCACCACCACTGAGATCCGGC
TGCTAACAAAGCCCGAAAGGAAGCTGAGTTGGCTGCTGCCACCGCTGAGCAATAACTAGCATAACCCCTT
GGGGCCTCTAAACGGGTCTTGAGGGGTTTTTTGCTGAAAGGAGGAACTATATCCGGAT
Features (pLannotate 1.2.2; 21 found; start..end, strand, type, name):
     12..467     +  rep_origin     f1 ori (sequence partly withheld): f1 bacteriophage origin of replication; arrow indicates direction of (+) strand synthesis
    494..551     +  promoter       AmpR promoter (fragment): bla
    560..1375    -  CDS            KanR: aminoglycoside phosphotransferase; aph(3')-Ia; confers resistance to kanamycin in bacteria or G418 (Geneticin®) in eukaryotes
   1497..2085    +  rep_origin     ori: high-copy-number ColE1/pMB1/pBR322/pUC origin of replication
   2271..2413    -  misc_feature   bom: basis of mobility region from pBR322
   2515..2706    -  CDS            rop: Rop protein, which maintains plasmids at low copy number; rop
   2723..3103    +  CDS            YPB1_ECOLX: Protein predicted: Swiss-Prot protein existence level 4. From Escherichia coli.
   3175..3466    -  CDS            TcR (fragment): tetracycline efflux protein; tet; confers resistance to tetracycline
   3481..3502    -  protein_bind   CAP binding site: CAP binding activates transcription in the presence of cAMP. E. coli catabolite activator protein
   3515..4597    -  CDS            lacI: lac repressor; lacI; The lac repressor binds to the lac operator to inhibit transcription in E. coli. This inhibition can be relieved by adding lactose or isopropyl-β-D-thiogalactopyranoside (IPTG).
   4598..4675    -  promoter       lacI promoter: lacI
   4683..4962    -  CDS            TcR (fragment): tetracycline efflux protein; tet; confers resistance to tetracycline
   4984..5002    +  promoter       T7 promoter: promoter for bacteriophage T7 RNA polymerase
   5003..5027    +  protein_bind   lac operator: The lac repressor binds to the lac operator to inhibit transcription in E. coli. This inhibition can be relieved by adding lactose or isopropyl-β-D-thiogalactopyranoside (IPTG). lac repressor encoded by lacI
   5042..5064    +  RBS            RBS: efficient ribosome binding site from bacteriophage T7 gene 10 (Olins and Rangwala, 1989)
   5083..5099    +  CDS            capTEV™ (fragment): composite tag for in vivo biotinylation, TEV protease cleavage, and 6xHis tagging
   5110..5127    +  CDS            thrombin site: thrombin recognition and cleavage site
   5146..6084    +  CDS            PRKRA: PRKRA_HUMAN - Also known as PACT, RAX. Experimental evidence at protein level: Swiss-Prot protein existence level 1. Activates EIF2AK2/PKR in the absence of double-stranded RNA (dsRNA), leading to phosphorylation of EIF2S1/EFI2-alpha and inhibition of translation and induction of apoptosis. Required for siRNA production by DICER1 and for subsequent siRNA-mediated post- transcriptional gene silencing. Does not seem to be required for processing of pre-miRNA to miRNA by DICER1. Promotes UBC9-p53/TP53 association and sumoylation and phosphorylation of p53/TP53 at 'Lys- 386' at 'Ser-392' respectiv
   6193..6210    +  CDS            9xHis (fragment): 9xHis affinity tag
   6220..6269    +  CDS            SET1 (fragment): solubility-enhancement tag derived from T7 phage gene 10B
   6277..6324    +  terminator     T7 terminator: transcription terminator for bacteriophage T7 RNA polymerase
