[The description below was written by a language model from this plasmid's Addgene catalogue record and pLannotate feature annotations shown in this document.]
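Description:
pET28a-PACT is a bacterial expression plasmid of 6,349 bp built on the Novagen pET28a backbone for producing recombinant human PACT (PRKRA, the interferon-inducible double-stranded RNA-dependent activator of protein kinase PKR) in E. coli. It is selected with kanamycin through the aph(3')-Ia KanR gene and replicates from a ColE1/pBR322-type origin accompanied by the bom region and the rop gene, which keeps copy number low, consistent with the catalogue entry. An f1 origin is also present, and the short tetracycline-resistance and AmpR promoter fragments in the annotation appear to be non-functional backbone remnants.

The PACT coding sequence, amplified from HeLa cell cDNA and inserted between BamHI and SalI sites that remain intact, sits downstream of a T7 promoter, lac operator and the phage T7 gene 10 ribosome binding site, with a T7 terminator closing the unit. The plasmid-borne lacI gene supplies lac repressor, so transcription is held off until IPTG is added in a host that provides T7 RNA polymerase. The backbone contributes an N-terminal His tag followed by a thrombin cleavage site, allowing metal-affinity purification and optional tag removal. The catalogue also lists a C-terminal Myc tag on the insert, although the automated feature table does not annotate it. A His-tag fragment is annotated downstream of the insert, but the record does not show whether it is translated in frame. According to the associated publication, the purified protein was used for in vitro study of how PACT, described there as dimeric, binds siRNA in comparison with monomeric TRBP.
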