Addgene plasmid #50352: pET28a-PACT
Purpose: bacterial expression of PACT
Depositing lab: Kumiko Ui-Tei. Depositing organization: The University of Tokyo. Publication: Distinguishable in vitro binding mode of monomeric TRBP and dimeric PACT with siRNA. Takahashi T, Miyakawa T, Zenno S, Nishi K, Tanokura M, Ui-Tei K. PLoS One. 2013 May 2;8(5):e63434. doi: 10.1371/journal.pone.0063434. Print 2013. PubMed 23658827.
Backbone
  Vector backbone: pET28a
  Backbone manufacturer: Novagen
  Total vector size (bp): 6349
  Vector type: Bacterial Expression
Growth in bacteria
  Bacterial resistance: Kanamycin, 50 μg/mL
  Growth temperature: 37°C
  Growth strain: DH5alpha
  Copy number: Low Copy
Gene/Insert
  Gene/Insert name: PACT (alt names: PRKRA; protein kinase, interferon-inducible double stranded RNA dependent activator)
  Species: H. sapiens (human)
  Entrez Gene: PRKRA (a.k.a. DYT16, HSD14, PACT, RAX)
  Promoter: T7
  Tag / fusion protein: His (N terminal on backbone); Myc (C terminal on insert)
  Cloning method: Restriction Enzyme; 5′ cloning site BamHI (not destroyed); 3′ cloning site SalI (not destroyed)
  Sequencing primers: 5′ T7
Terms and licenses: Academic/Nonprofit Terms; Industry Terms: Not Available to Industry
Depositor comments: The PACT CDS was amplified from a cDNA mixture of total RNA extracted from human HeLa cells by PCR using primers with restriction enzyme sites of BamHI and SalI. The amplified fragment was digested with same enzyme sites and cloned into pET-28a vector amplified using primers with same enzyme sites.
How to cite: pET28a-PACT was a gift from Kumiko Ui-Tei (Addgene plasmid # 50352 ; http://n2t.net/addgene:50352 ; RRID:Addgene_50352)
