>Addgene plasmid #50352 | pET28a-PACT | addgene partial sequence | sequence record 77089 | pBRrevBam 5'-GGTGATGTCGGCGATATAGG-3'
CGGCCACGATGCGTCCGGCGTAGAGGATCGAGATCTCGATCCCGCGAAATTAATACGACTCACTATAGGG
GAATTGTGAGCGGATAACAATTCCCCTCTAGAAATAATTTTGTTTAACTTTAAGAAGGAGATATACCATG
GGCAGCAGCCATCATCATCATCATCACAGCAGCGGCCTGGTGCCGCGCGGCAGCCATATGGCTAGCGGAT
CCATGTCCCAGAGCAGGCACCGCGCCGAGGCCCCGCCGCTGGAGCGCGAGGACAGTGGGACCTTCAGTTT
GGGGAAGATGATAACAGCTAAGCCAGGGAAAACACCGATTCAGGTATTACACGAATACGGCATGAAGACC
AAGAACATCCCAGTTTATGAATGTGAAAGATCTGATGTGCAAATACACGTGCCCACTTTCACCTTCAGAG
TAACCGTTGGTGACATAACCTGCACAGGTGAAGGTACAAGTAAGAAGCTGGCGAAACATAGAGCTGCAGA
GGCTGCCATAAACATTTTGAAAGCCAATGCAAGTATTTGCTTTGCAGTTCCTGACCCCTTAATGCCTGAC
CCTTCCAAGCAACCAAAGAACCAGCTTAATCCTATTGGTTCATTACAGGAATTGGCTATTCATCATGGCT
GGAGACTTCCTGAATATACCCTTTCCCAGGAGGGAGGACCTGCTCATAAGAGAGAATATACTACAATTTG
CAGGCTAGAGTCATTTATGGAAACTGGAAAGGGGGCATCAAAAAAGCAAGCCAAAAGGAATGCTGCTGAG
AAATTTCTTGCCAAATTTAGTAATATTTCTCCAGAGAACCACATTTCTTTAACAAATGTAGTAGGACATT
CTTTAGGATGTACTTGGCATTCCTTGAGGAATTCTCCTGGTGAAAAGATCAACTTACTGAAAAGAAGCCT
CCTTAGTATTCCAAATACAGATTAC
