>Addgene plasmid #50352 | pET28a-PACT | addgene partial sequence | sequence record 77800 | T7-term
TCGGGCTTTGTTAGCAGCCGGATCTCAGTGGTGGTGGTGGTGGTGCTCGAGTGCGGCCGCAAGCTTTCAC
AGATCCTCTTCTGAGATGAGTTTTTGTTCGAACCGCGGGCCCTCTAGATGCATGCTCGAGGAGCTTGCAG
CGGCCGCGTCGACCTTTCTTTCTGCTATTATCTTTAAATACTGCAAAGCATTGTGAGCTGCATCACTTTG
TGCATTGCCACAGGAGATACCGGAGCCATGACAGACTGTGATGGGGCTGGTGGACAGTTCAGCAAGACAT
TGATATTGTCCATTGGCGCTCAGTTCATCTATATCCAAATATGTTATATTAAAACCTTGTTCCTTGGCAA
TTTCACTAAGCAGCTGGATGTAATCTGTATTTGGAATACTAAGGAGGCTTCTTTTCAGTAAGTTGATCTT
TTCACCAGGAGAATTCCTCAAGGAATGCCAAGTACATCCTAAAGAATGTCCTACTACATTTGTTAAAGAA
ATGTGGTTCTCTGGAGAAATATTACTAAATTTGGCAAGAAATTTCTCAGCAGCATTCCTTTTGGCTTGCT
TTTTTGATGCCCCCTTTCCAGTTTCCATAAATGACTCTAGCCTGCAAATTGTAGTATATTCTCTCTTATG
AGCAGGTCCTCCCTCCTGGGAAAGGGTATATTCAGGAAGTCTCCAGCCATGATGAATAGCCAATTCCTGT
AATGAACCAATAGGATTAAGCTGGTTCTTTGGTTGCTTGGAAGGGTCAGGCATTAAGGGGTCAGGAACTG
CAAAGCAAATACTTGCATTGGCTTTCAAAATGTTTATGGCAGCCTCTGCAGCTCTATGTTTCGCCAGCTT
CTTACTTGTACCTTCACCTGTGCAGGTTATGTCACCAACGGTTACTCTGAAGGTGAAAGTGGGCACGTGT
ATTTGCACATCA
